>Addgene plasmid #192477 | pSpCas9_T2A_iRFP670 sgAAVS1 | addgene full sequence | sequence record 379146 | Addgene NGS Result
GAGGGCCTATTTCCCATGATTCCTTCATATTTGCATATACGATACAAGGCTGTTAGAGAGATAATTGGAA
TTAATTTGACTGTAAACACAAAGATATTAGTACAAAATACGTGACGTAGAAAGTAATAATTTCTTGGGTA
GTTTGCAGTTTTAAAATTATGTTTTAAAATGGACTATCATATGCTTACCGTAACTTGAAAGTATTTCGAT
TTCTTGGCTTTATATATCTTGTGGAAAGGACGAAACACCGGGGGCCACTAGGGACAGGATGTTTTAGAGC
TAGAAATAGCAAGTTAAAATAAGGCTAGTCCGTTATCAACTTGAAAAAGTGGCACCGAGTCGGTGCTTTT
TTGTTTTAGAGCTAGAAATAGCAAGTTAAAATAAGGCTAGTCCGTTTTTAGCGCGTGCGCCAATTCTGCA
GACAAATGGCTCTAGAGGTACCCGTTACATAACTTACGGTAAATGGCCCGCCTGGCTGACCGCCCAACGA
CCCCCGCCCATTGACGTCAATAGTAACGCCAATAGGGACTTTCCATTGACGTCAATGGGTGGAGTATTTA
CGGTAAACTGCCCACTTGGCAGTACATCAAGTGTATCATATGCCAAGTACGCCCCCTATTGACGTCAATG
ACGGTAAATGGCCCGCCTGGCATTGTGCCCAGTACATGACCTTATGGGACTTTCCTACTTGGCAGTACAT
CTACGTATTAGTCATCGCTATTACCATGGTCGAGGTGAGCCCCACGTTCTGCTTCACTCTCCCCATCTCC
CCCCCCTCCCCACCCCCAATTTTGTATTTATTTATTTTTTAATTATTTTGTGCAGCGATGGGGGCGGGGG
GGGGGGGGGGGCGCGCGCCAGGCGGGGCGGGGCGGGGCGAGGGGCGGGGCGGGGCGAGGCGGAGAGGTGC
GGCGGCAGCCAATCAGAGCGGCGCGCTCCGAAAGTTTCCTTTTATGGCGAGGCGGCGGCGGCGGCGGCCC
TATAAAAAGCGAAGCGCGCGGCGGGCGGGAGTCGCTGCGCGCTGCCTTCGCCCCGTGCCCCGCTCCGCCG
CCGCCTCGCGCCGCCCGCCCCGGCTCTGACTGACCGCGTTACTCCCACAGGTGAGCGGGCGGGACGGCCC
TTCTCCTCCGGGCTGTAATTAGCTGAGCAAGAGGTAAGGGTTTAAGGGATGGTTGGTTGGTGGGGTATTA
ATGTTTAATTACCTGGAGCACCTGCCTGAAATCACTTTTTTTCAGGTTGGACCGGTGCCACCATGGACTA
TAAGGACCACGACGGAGACTACAAGGATCATGATATTGATTACAAAGACGATGACGATAAGATGGCCCCA
AAGAAGAAGCGGAAGGTCGGTATCCACGGAGTCCCAGCAGCCGACAAGAAGTACAGCATCGGCCTGGACA
TCGGCACCAACTCTGTGGGCTGGGCCGTGATCACCGACGAGTACAAGGTGCCCAGCAAGAAATTCAAGGT
GCTGGGCAACACCGACCGGCACAGCATCAAGAAGAACCTGATCGGAGCCCTGCTGTTCGACAGCGGCGAA
ACAGCCGAGGCCACCCGGCTGAAGAGAACCGCCAGAAGAAGATACACCAGACGGAAGAACCGGATCTGCT
ATCTGCAAGAGATCTTCAGCAACGAGATGGCCAAGGTGGACGACAGCTTCTTCCACAGACTGGAAGAGTC
CTTCCTGGTGGAAGAGGATAAGAAGCACGAGCGGCACCCCATCTTCGGCAACATCGTGGACGAGGTGGCC
TACCACGAGAAGTACCCCACCATCTACCACCTGAGAAAGAAACTGGTGGACAGCACCGACAAGGCCGACC
TGCGGCTGATCTATCTGGCCCTGGCCCACATGATCAAGTTCCGGGGCCACTTCCTGATCGAGGGCGACCT
GAACCCCGACAACAGCGACGTGGACAAGCTGTTCATCCAGCTGGTGCAGACCTACAACCAGCTGTTCGAG
GAAAACCCCATCAACGCCAGCGGCGTGGACGCCAAGGCCATCCTGTCTGCCAGACTGAGCAAGAGCAGAC
GGCTGGAAAATCTGATCGCCCAGCTGCCCGGCGAGAAGAAGAATGGCCTGTTCGGAAACCTGATTGCCCT
GAGCCTGGGCCTGACCCCCAACTTCAAGAGCAACTTCGACCTGGCCGAGGATGCCAAACTGCAGCTGAGC
AAGGACACCTACGACGACGACCTGGACAACCTGCTGGCCCAGATCGGCGACCAGTACGCCGACCTGTTTC
TGGCCGCCAAGAACCTGTCCGACGCCATCCTGCTGAGCGACATCCTGAGAGTGAACACCGAGATCACCAA
GGCCCCCCTGAGCGCCTCTATGATCAAGAGATACGACGAGCACCACCAGGACCTGACCCTGCTGAAAGCT
CTCGTGCGGCAGCAGCTGCCTGAGAAGTACAAAGAGATTTTCTTCGACCAGAGCAAGAACGGCTACGCCG
GCTACATTGACGGCGGAGCCAGCCAGGAAGAGTTCTACAAGTTCATCAAGCCCATCCTGGAAAAGATGGA
CGGCACCGAGGAACTGCTCGTGAAGCTGAACAGAGAGGACCTGCTGCGGAAGCAGCGGACCTTCGACAAC
GGCAGCATCCCCCACCAGATCCACCTGGGAGAGCTGCACGCCATTCTGCGGCGGCAGGAAGATTTTTACC
CATTCCTGAAGGACAACCGGGAAAAGATCGAGAAGATCCTGACCTTCCGCATCCCCTACTACGTGGGCCC
TCTGGCCAGGGGAAACAGCAGATTCGCCTGGATGACCAGAAAGAGCGAGGAAACCATCACCCCCTGGAAC
TTCGAGGAAGTGGTGGACAAGGGCGCTTCCGCCCAGAGCTTCATCGAGCGGATGACCAACTTCGATAAGA
ACCTGCCCAACGAGAAGGTGCTGCCCAAGCACAGCCTGCTGTACGAGTACTTCACCGTGTATAACGAGCT
GACCAAAGTGAAATACGTGACCGAGGGAATGAGAAAGCCCGCCTTCCTGAGCGGCGAGCAGAAAAAGGCC
ATCGTGGACCTGCTGTTCAAGACCAACCGGAAAGTGACCGTGAAGCAGCTGAAAGAGGACTACTTCAAGA
AAATCGAGTGCTTCGACTCCGTGGAAATCTCCGGCGTGGAAGATCGGTTCAACGCCTCCCTGGGCACATA
CCACGATCTGCTGAAAATTATCAAGGACAAGGACTTCCTGGACAATGAGGAAAACGAGGACATTCTGGAA
GATATCGTGCTGACCCTGACACTGTTTGAGGACAGAGAGATGATCGAGGAACGGCTGAAAACCTATGCCC
ACCTGTTCGACGACAAAGTGATGAAGCAGCTGAAGCGGCGGAGATACACCGGCTGGGGCAGGCTGAGCCG
GAAGCTGATCAACGGCATCCGGGACAAGCAGTCCGGCAAGACAATCCTGGATTTCCTGAAGTCCGACGGC
TTCGCCAACAGAAACTTCATGCAGCTGATCCACGACGACAGCCTGACCTTTAAAGAGGACATCCAGAAAG
CCCAGGTGTCCGGCCAGGGCGATAGCCTGCACGAGCACATTGCCAATCTGGCCGGCAGCCCCGCCATTAA
GAAGGGCATCCTGCAGACAGTGAAGGTGGTGGACGAGCTCGTGAAAGTGATGGGCCGGCACAAGCCCGAG
AACATCGTGATCGAAATGGCCAGAGAGAACCAGACCACCCAGAAGGGACAGAAGAACAGCCGCGAGAGAA
TGAAGCGGATCGAAGAGGGCATCAAAGAGCTGGGCAGCCAGATCCTGAAAGAACACCCCGTGGAAAACAC
CCAGCTGCAGAACGAGAAGCTGTACCTGTACTACCTGCAGAATGGGCGGGATATGTACGTGGACCAGGAA
CTGGACATCAACCGGCTGTCCGACTACGATGTGGACCATATCGTGCCTCAGAGCTTTCTGAAGGACGACT
CCATCGACAACAAGGTGCTGACCAGAAGCGACAAGAACCGGGGCAAGAGCGACAACGTGCCCTCCGAAGA
GGTCGTGAAGAAGATGAAGAACTACTGGCGGCAGCTGCTGAACGCCAAGCTGATTACCCAGAGAAAGTTC
GACAATCTGACCAAGGCCGAGAGAGGCGGCCTGAGCGAACTGGATAAGGCCGGCTTCATCAAGAGACAGC
TGGTGGAAACCCGGCAGATCACAAAGCACGTGGCACAGATCCTGGACTCCCGGATGAACACTAAGTACGA
CGAGAATGACAAGCTGATCCGGGAAGTGAAAGTGATCACCCTGAAGTCCAAGCTGGTGTCCGATTTCCGG
AAGGATTTCCAGTTTTACAAAGTGCGCGAGATCAACAACTACCACCACGCCCACGACGCCTACCTGAACG
CCGTCGTGGGAACCGCCCTGATCAAAAAGTACCCTAAGCTGGAAAGCGAGTTCGTGTACGGCGACTACAA
GGTGTACGACGTGCGGAAGATGATCGCCAAGAGCGAGCAGGAAATCGGCAAGGCTACCGCCAAGTACTTC
TTCTACAGCAACATCATGAACTTTTTCAAGACCGAGATTACCCTGGCCAACGGCGAGATCCGGAAGCGGC
CTCTGATCGAGACAAACGGCGAAACCGGGGAGATCGTGTGGGATAAGGGCCGGGATTTTGCCACCGTGCG
GAAAGTGCTGAGCATGCCCCAAGTGAATATCGTGAAAAAGACCGAGGTGCAGACAGGCGGCTTCAGCAAA
GAGTCTATCCTGCCCAAGAGGAACAGCGATAAGCTGATCGCCAGAAAGAAGGACTGGGACCCTAAGAAGT
ACGGCGGCTTCGACAGCCCCACCGTGGCCTATTCTGTGCTGGTGGTGGCCAAAGTGGAAAAGGGCAAGTC
CAAGAAACTGAAGAGTGTGAAAGAGCTGCTGGGGATCACCATCATGGAAAGAAGCAGCTTCGAGAAGAAT
CCCATCGACTTTCTGGAAGCCAAGGGCTACAAAGAAGTGAAAAAGGACCTGATCATCAAGCTGCCTAAGT
ACTCCCTGTTCGAGCTGGAAAACGGCCGGAAGAGAATGCTGGCCTCTGCCGGCGAACTGCAGAAGGGAAA
CGAACTGGCCCTGCCCTCCAAATATGTGAACTTCCTGTACCTGGCCAGCCACTATGAGAAGCTGAAGGGC
TCCCCCGAGGATAATGAGCAGAAACAGCTGTTTGTGGAACAGCACAAGCACTACCTGGACGAGATCATCG
AGCAGATCAGCGAGTTCTCCAAGAGAGTGATCCTGGCCGACGCTAATCTGGACAAAGTGCTGTCCGCCTA
CAACAAGCACCGGGATAAGCCCATCAGAGAGCAGGCCGAGAATATCATCCACCTGTTTACCCTGACCAAT
CTGGGAGCCCCTGCCGCCTTCAAGTACTTTGACACCACCATCGACCGGAAGAGGTACACCAGCACCAAAG
AGGTGCTGGACGCCACCCTGATCCACCAGAGCATCACCGGCCTGTACGAGACACGGATCGACCTGTCTCA
GCTGGGAGGCGACAAAAGGCCGGCGGCCACGAAAAAGGCCGGCCAGGCAAAAAAGAAAAAGGAAGGTAGA
GGTTCTCTCCTCACTTGTGGTGATGTTGAAGAAAACCCTGGTCCAGCGAGGAAAGTTGATTTGACTTCAT
GCGATAGAGAGCCTATACACATCCCTGGGTCTATCCAGCCTTGCGGATGTTTGTTGGCCTGCGACGCTCA
GGCCGTGAGGATCACTAGAATAACTGAAAACGCTGGGGCATTTTTCGGGCGCGAGACACCAAGAGTCGGT
GAGCTTTTGGCAGACTACTTTGGAGAGACAGAGGCCCATGCTCTGAGGAACGCATTGGCTCAGTCCTCAG
ATCCAAAGCGACCCGCCTTGATTTTTGGCTGGCGCGATGGACTGACAGGGCGAACATTCGATATTAGTCT
CCACCGGCACGATGGTACAAGTATTATAGAGTTTGAACCTGCCGCCGCTGAACAAGCCGACAATCCCCTT
AGACTTACAAGACAAATAATCGCAAGAACCAAAGAACTGAAGAGCTTGGAAGAGATGGCCGCCAGGGTCC
CTCGGTATCTGCAAGCCATGTTGGGTTATCATAGAGTTATGCTGTACCGATTTGCCGATGATGGAAGCGG
CATGGTTATCGGGGAAGCAAAGCGGAGTGATCTCGAATCATTCCTCGGTCAACATTTCCCCGCTTCACTC
GTGCCCCAGCAAGCTAGACTCTTGTATCTCAAGAATGCCATACGCGTAGTGAGCGATTCCAGAGGAATTA
GCTCTCGGATCGTGCCAGAGCATGATGCTAGCGGAGCCGCTCTTGATCTCTCCTTTGCTCACCTCCGCAG
CATCTCACCCTGCCACTTGGAATTCTTGCGCAACATGGGCGTATCCGCATCCATGAGTCTCTCCATTATT
ATTGACGGCACACTGTGGGGTCTCATTATATGCCACCACTACGAGCCCAGGGCAGTTCCCATGGCCCAGC
GAGTTGCCGCCGAGATGTTTGCTGATTTTCTCAGCCTTCATTTCACAGCTGCACACCATCAACGCTGAAA
GTGAGAATTGTAACTAGAGCTCGCTGATCAGCCTCGACTGTGCCTTCTAGTTGCCAGCCATCTGTTGTTT
GCCCCTCCCCCGTGCCTTCCTTGACCCTGGAAGGTGCCACTCCCACTGTCCTTTCCTAATAAAATGAGGA
AATTGCATCGCATTGTCTGAGTAGGTGTCATTCTATTCTGGGGGGTGGGGTGGGGCAGGACAGCAAGGGG
GAGGATTGGGAAGAGAATAGCAGGCATGCTGGGGAGCGGCCGCAGGAACCCCTAGTGATGGAGTTGGCCA
CTCCCTCTCTGCGCGCTCGCTCGCTCACTGAGGCCGGGCGACCAAAGGTCGCCCGACGCCCGGGCTTTGC
CCGGGCGGCCTCAGTGAGCGAGCGAGCGCGCAGCTGCCTGCAGGGGCGCCTGATGCGGTATTTTCTCCTT
ACGCATCTGTGCGGTATTTCACACCGCATA
[95 nt withheld, positions 6961-7055]
T
[46 nt withheld, positions 7057-7102]
C
[141 nt withheld, positions 7104-7244]
CCTTTGACGTTGGAGTCCACGTTCTTT
[37 nt withheld, positions 7272-7308]
ACTCTATCTCGGGCTATTCTTTTGATTTATAAGGGATTTTGCCGATTTCGGTCTATTGGTTAAAAAATGA
GCTGATTTAACAAAAATTTAACGCGAATTTTAACAAAATATTAACGTTTACAATTTTATGGTGCACTCTC
AGTACAATCTGCTCTGATGCCGCATAGTTAAGCCAGCCCCGACACCCGCCAACACCCGCTGACGCGCCCT
GACGGGCTTGTCTGCTCCCGGCATCCGCTTACAGACAAGCTGTGACCGTCTCCGGGAGCTGCATGTGTCA
GAGGTTTTCACCGTCATCACCGAAACGCGCGAGACGAAAGGGCCTCGTGATACGCCTATTTTTATAGGTT
AATGTCATGATAATAATGGTTTCTTAGACGTCAGGTGGCACTTTTCGGGGAAATGTGCGCGGAACCCCTA
TTTGTTTATTTTTCTAAATACATTCAAATATGTATCCGCTCATGAGACAATAACCCTGATAAATGCTTCA
ATAATATTGAAAAAGGAAGAGTATGAGTATTCAACATTTCCGTGTCGCCCTTATTCCCTTTTTTGCGGCA
TTTTGCCTTCCTGTTTTTGCTCACCCAGAAACGCTGGTGAAAGTAAAAGATGCTGAAGATCAGTTGGGTG
CACGAGTGGGTTACATCGAACTGGATCTCAACAGCGGTAAGATCCTTGAGAGTTTTCGCCCCGAAGAACG
TTTTCCAATGATGAGCACTTTTAAAGTTCTGCTATGTGGCGCGGTATTATCCCGTATTGACGCCGGGCAA
GAGCAACTCGGTCGCCGCATACACTATTCTCAGAATGACTTGGTTGAGTACTCACCAGTCACAGAAAAGC
ATCTTACGGATGGCATGACAGTAAGAGAATTATGCAGTGCTGCCATAACCATGAGTGATAACACTGCGGC
CAACTTACTTCTGACAACGATCGGAGGACCGAAGGAGCTAACCGCTTTTTTGCACAACATGGGGGATCAT
GTAACTCGCCTTGATCGTTGGGAACCGGAGCTGAATGAAGCCATACCAAACGACGAGCGTGACACCACGA
TGCCTGTAGCAATGGCAACAACGTTGCGCAAACTATTAACTGGCGAACTACTTACTCTAGCTTCCCGGCA
ACAATTAATAGACTGGATGGAGGCGGATAAAGTTGCAGGACCACTTCTGCGCTCGGCCCTTCCGGCTGGC
TGGTTTATTGCTGATAAATCTGGAGCCGGTGAGCGTGGAAGCCGCGGTATCATTGCAGCACTGGGGCCAG
ATGGTAAGCCCTCCCGTATCGTAGTTATCTACACGACGGGGAGTCAGGCAACTATGGATGAACGAAATAG
ACAGATCGCTGAGATAGGTGCCTCACTGATTAAGCATTGGTAACTGTCAGACCAAGTTTACTCATATATA
CTTTAGATTGATTTAAAACTTCATTTTTAATTTAAAAGGATCTAGGTGAAGATCCTTTTTGATAATCTCA
TGACCAAAATCCCTTAACGTGAGTTTTCGTTCCACTGAGCGTCAGACCCCGTAGAAAAGATCAAAGGATC
TTCTTGAGATCCTTTTTTTCTGCGCGTAATCTGCTGCTTGCAAACAAAAAAACCACCGCTACCAGCGGTG
GTTTGTTTGCCGGATCAAGAGCTACCAACTCTTTTTCCGAAGGTAACTGGCTTCAGCAGAGCGCAGATAC
CAAATACTGTTCTTCTAGTGTAGCCGTAGTTAGGCCACCACTTCAAGAACTCTGTAGCACCGCCTACATA
CCTCGCTCTGCTAATCCTGTTACCAGTGGCTGCTGCCAGTGGCGATAAGTCGTGTCTTACCGGGTTGGAC
TCAAGACGATAGTTACCGGATAAGGCGCAGCGGTCGGGCTGAACGGGGGGTTCGTGCACACAGCCCAGCT
TGGAGCGAACGACCTACACCGAACTGAGATACCTACAGCGTGAGCTATGAGAAAGCGCCACGCTTCCCGA
AGGGAGAAAGGCGGACAGGTATCCGGTAAGCGGCAGGGTCGGAACAGGAGAGCGCACGAGGGAGCTTCCA
GGGGGAAACGCCTGGTATCTTTATAGTCCTGTCGGGTTTCGCCACCTCTGACTTGAGCGTCGATTTTTGT
GATGCTCGTCAGGGGGGCGGAGCCTATGGAAAAACGCCAGCAACGCGGCCTTTTTACGGTTCCTGGCCTT
TTGCTGGCCTTTTGCTCACATGT
Features (pLannotate 1.2.2; 19 found; start..end, strand, type, name):
      1..241     +  promoter       U6 promoter: RNA polymerase III promoter for human U6 snRNA
    271..346     +  misc_RNA       gRNA scaffold: guide RNA scaffold for the Streptococcus pyogenes CRISPR/Cas9 system
    353..396     +  misc_RNA       gRNA scaffold (fragment): guide RNA scaffold for the Streptococcus pyogenes CRISPR/Cas9 system
    443..728     +  enhancer       CMV enhancer: human cytomegalovirus immediate early enhancer; contains an 18-bp deletion relative to the standard CMV enhancer
    730..1007    +  promoter       chicken β-actin promoter: No description available
   1008..1235    +  intron         hybrid intron: hybrid between chicken β-actin (CBA) and minute virus of mice (MMV) introns (Gray et al., 2011)
   1373..2974    +  CDS            Cas9(N): N-terminal portion of Streptococcus pyogenes Cas9 (Zetsche et al., 2015)
   2975..5473    +  CDS            Cas9(C): C-terminal portion of Streptococcus pyogenes Cas9 (Zetsche et al., 2015)
   5474..5521    +  CDS            nucleoplasmin NLS: bipartite nuclear localization signal from nucleoplasmin
   5576..6505    +  CDS            iRFP670: iRFP670 is a basic (constitutively fluorescent) near ir fluorescent protein published in 2013, derived from Rhodopseudomonas palustris CGA009. It has low acid sensitivity. It requires the cofactor biliverdin for fluorescence.
   6548..6659    +  polyA_signal   bGH poly(A) signal: bovine growth hormone polyadenylation signal
   6764..6904    +  repeat_region  AAV2 ITR: inverted terminal repeat of adeno-associated virus serotype 2 inverted
   6909..6960    -  misc_feature   bom (fragment): basis of mobility region from pBR322
   6979..7434    +  rep_origin     f1 ori (sequence partly withheld): f1 bacteriophage origin of replication; arrow indicates direction of (+) strand synthesis
   7435..7484    -  misc_feature   bom (fragment): basis of mobility region from pBR322
   7586..7621    -  CDS            rop (fragment): Rop protein, which maintains plasmids at low copy number; rop
   7716..7820    +  promoter       AmpR promoter: bla
   7821..8681    +  CDS            AmpR: β-lactamase; bla; confers resistance to ampicillin, carbenicillin, and related antibiotics
   8852..9440    +  rep_origin     ori: high-copy-number ColE1/pMB1/pBR322/pUC origin of replication
