[The description below was written by a language model from this plasmid's Addgene catalogue record and pLannotate feature annotations shown in this document.]
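Description:
pSpCas9_T2A_iRFP670 sgAAVS1 is a 9.5 kb all-in-one mammalian CRISPR/Cas9 expression plasmid derived from pX459, in which the puromycin resistance gene of the parent vector has been replaced by the near-infrared fluorescent protein iRFP670 and a guide sequence directed at AAVS1 has been inserted. It is propagated in E. coli as a high-copy plasmid through a ColE1/pUC-type origin and selected with ampicillin via the β-lactamase gene. An f1 phage origin and a single annotated AAV2 inverted terminal repeat are also present as backbone elements inherited from the parent. With only one ITR annotated, nothing in the record suggests use as an AAV packaging vector.

The plasmid carries two expression units. A human U6 RNA polymerase III promoter drives the single guide RNA, with the AAVS1 spacer evidently lying in the short unannotated gap between the promoter and the Streptococcus pyogenes gRNA scaffold. A partial second scaffold annotation follows it. Downstream, a hybrid promoter made of the CMV enhancer, the chicken β-actin promoter and a hybrid intron drives SpCas9, which carries a C-terminal nucleoplasmin nuclear localization signal. Cas9 is linked through a T2A self-cleaving peptide to iRFP670, and the transcript ends at a bovine growth hormone polyadenylation signal. Because T2A yields Cas9 and iRFP670 as separate proteins from one transcript, far-red fluorescence (which depends on the biliverdin cofactor) marks transfected, Cas9-expressing cells for gating or sorting in place of drug selection.

According to the record, the plasmid serves as a control in DSB Spectrum V1, V2 or V3 DNA-repair reporter cells. It induces a Cas9 cut at a locus outside the reporter, so that reporter signals arising from on-target double-strand breaks can be compared with this baseline.
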