Addgene plasmid #192477: pSpCas9_T2A_iRFP670 sgAAVS1
Purpose: All-in-one plasmid for cutting non-targeting locus in DSB Spectrum V1, V2, or V3 cells as a control
Depositing lab: Michael Yaffe. Depositing organization: Massachusetts Institute of Technology. Publication: Multi-pathway DNA-repair reporters reveal competition between end-joining, single-strand annealing and homologous recombination at Cas9-induced DNA double-strand breaks. van de Kooij B, Kruswick A, van Attikum H, Yaffe MB. Nat Commun. 2022 Sep 8;13(1):5295. doi: 10.1038/s41467-022-32743-w. PubMed 36075911.
Backbone
  Vector backbone: pX459
  Backbone manufacturer: Addgene Plasmid #62988
  Total vector size (bp): 9501
  Modifications to backbone: Replaced Puromycin gene with iRFP670 fluorescent protein and inserted AAVS1 sgRNA
  Vector type: Mammalian Expression
Growth in bacteria
  Bacterial resistance: Ampicillin, 100 μg/mL
  Growth temperature: 37°C
  Growth strain: DH5alpha
  Copy number: High Copy
Gene/Insert
  Gene/Insert name: SpCas9
  Tag / fusion protein: T2A iRFP670 (C terminal on insert)
Terms and licenses: Academic/Nonprofit Terms; Industry Terms: Not Available to Industry
How to cite: pSpCas9_T2A_iRFP670 sgAAVS1 was a gift from Michael Yaffe (Addgene plasmid # 192477 ; http://n2t.net/addgene:192477 ; RRID:Addgene_192477)
